Addgene plasmid #60272: pENTR D-TOPO-C3_29
Purpose: This plasmid contains a human pancreatic islet active enhancer, which can be shuttled into a Gateway destination vector, such as pGL4.23-Gateway.
Depositing lab: Jorge Ferrer. Depositing organization: Imperial College London. Publication: Pancreatic islet enhancer clusters enriched in type 2 diabetes risk-associated variants. Pasquali L, Gaulton KJ, Rodriguez-Segui SA, Mularoni L, Miguel-Escalada I, Akerman I, Tena JJ, Moran I, Gomez-Marin C, van de Bunt M, Ponsa-Cobas J, Castro N, Nammo T, Cebola I, Garcia-Hurtado J, Maestro MA, Pattou F, Piemonti L, Berney T, Gloyn AL, Ravassard P, Gomez-Skarmeta JL, Muller F, McCarthy MI, Ferrer J. Nat Genet. 2014 Feb;46(2):136-43. doi: 10.1038/ng.2870. Epub 2014 Jan 12. PubMed 24413736.
Backbone
  Vector backbone: pENTR/D-TOPO
  Backbone manufacturer: Invitrogen
  Backbone size w/o insert (bp): 2580
  Vector type: Entry Vector
Growth in bacteria
  Bacterial resistance: Kanamycin, 50 μg/mL
  Growth temperature: 37°C
  Growth strain: DH5alpha
  Copy number: Unknown
Gene/Insert
  Gene/Insert name: ZFP36L2 enhancer (alt name: ZFP36L2)
  Species: H. sapiens (human)
  Entrez Gene: ZFP36L2 (a.k.a. BRF2, ERF-2, ERF2, OOMD13, OZEMA13, RNF162C, TIS11D)
  Cloning method: TOPO Cloning
  Sequencing primers: 5′ M13 Fw; 3′ M13 Rev
Terms and licenses: Academic/Nonprofit Terms; Industry Terms: Not Available to Industry
Depositor comments: chromosome : chr2; start: 43451134 end: 43452137 (genomic position corresponds to the version of the human genome hg18) Fw primer used for cloning: CACCTGCTTATTTGAAAACATTTGA Rv primer used for cloning: CCCTCTCAACAAAAACTGAGCA This plasmid contains an a1215g nucleotide change within the enhancer compared to the depositor's full sequence. We do not know whether this mutation affects plasmid function.
How to cite: pENTR D-TOPO-C3_29 was a gift from Jorge Ferrer (Addgene plasmid # 60272 ; http://n2t.net/addgene:60272 ; RRID:Addgene_60272)
