[The description below was written by a language model from this plasmid's Addgene catalogue record and pLannotate feature annotations shown in this document.]
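Description:
pENTR D-TOPO-C3_29 is a Gateway entry clone built on the commercial pENTR/D-TOPO backbone (2,580 bp without insert; the full sequence record is 3,580 nt). It is a bacterial shuttle plasmid only: it replicates in E. coli from a high-copy ColE1/pUC-type origin and is selected with kanamycin through an aph(3')-Ia aminoglycoside phosphotransferase gene. The rrnB T1 and T2 transcription terminators lie upstream of the cloning region, where they limit read-through transcription from the backbone into the insert. A T7 promoter sits just beyond attL2. The short lacI and lacZα matches in the annotation are backbone fragments, not functional genes.

The payload is a human genomic segment of about 1 kb from chromosome 2, assigned to the ZFP36L2 locus and described as an enhancer active in pancreatic islets. It was amplified by PCR and inserted by directional TOPO cloning between the attL1 and attL2 sites. The feature table does not annotate the insert, but the roughly 1 kb gap between the two att sites corresponds to it. The plasmid has no promoter or reporter that would read out enhancer activity. Instead, the attL sites allow an LR Clonase reaction to transfer the fragment into a Gateway destination vector, such as a Gateway-adapted minimal-promoter luciferase plasmid, for reporter assays of regulatory activity. This clone comes from a study of islet enhancer clusters and type 2 diabetes risk variants. The repository notes a single A-to-G change within the enhancer relative to the depositor's sequence, and its functional effect is unknown.
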