Features (pLannotate 1.2.2; 9 found; start..end, strand, type, name):
    121..213     +  CDS            lacI (fragment): lac repressor; lacI; The lac repressor binds to the lac operator to inhibit transcription in E. coli. This inhibition can be relieved by adding lactose or isopropyl-β-D-thiogalactopyranoside (IPTG).
    268..295     -  terminator     rrnB T2 terminator: transcription terminator T2 from the E. coli rrnB gene
    427..470     +  terminator     rrnB T1 terminator: Escherichia coli rrnB; transcription terminator T1 from the E. coli rrnB gene
    517..553     -  CDS            lacZα (fragment): LacZα fragment of β-galactosidase; lacZ fragment
    569..668     +  protein_bind   attL1: mutant version of attL; recombination site for the Gateway® LR reaction LR Clonase™
   1705..1804    -  protein_bind   attL2: mutant version of attL; recombination site for the Gateway® LR reaction LR Clonase™
   1822..1840    -  promoter       T7 promoter: promoter for bacteriophage T7 RNA polymerase
   1974..2783    +  CDS            KanR: aminoglycoside phosphotransferase; aph(3')-Ia; confers resistance to kanamycin in bacteria or G418 (Geneticin®) in eukaryotes
   2930..3518    +  rep_origin     ori: high-copy-number ColE1/pMB1/pBR322/pUC origin of replication
>Addgene plasmid #60272 | pENTR D-TOPO-C3_29 | depositor full sequence | sequence record 96535 | Full Sequence
CTTTCCTGCGTTATCCCCTGATTCTGTGGATAACCGTATTACCGCCTTTGAGTGAGCTGATACCGCTCGC
CGCAGCCGAACGACCGAGCGCAGCGAGTCAGTGAGCGAGGAAGCGGAAGAGCGCCCAATACGCAAACCGC
CTCTCCCCGCGCGTTGGCCGATTCATTAATGCAGCTGGCACGACAGGTTTCCCGACTGGAAAGCGGGCAG
TGAGCGCAACGCAATTAATACGCGTACCGCTAGCCAGGAAGAGTTTGTAGAAACGCAAAAAGGCCATCCG
TCAGGATGGCCTTCTGCTTAGTTTGATGCCTGGCAGTTTATGGCGGGCGTCCTGCCCGCCACCCTCCGGG
CCGTTGCTTCACAACGTTCAAATCCGCTCCCGGCGGATTTGTCCTACTCAGGAGAGCGTTCACCGACAAA
CAACAGATAAAACGAAAGGCCCAGTCTTCCGACTGAGCCTTTCGTTTTATTTGATGCCTGGCAGTTCCCT
ACTCTCGCGTTAACGCTAGCATGGATGTTTTCCCAGTCACGACGTTGTAAAACGACGGCCAGTCTTAAGC
TCGGGCCCCAAATAATGATTTTATTTTGACTGATAGTGACCTGTTCGTTGCAACAAATTGATGAGCAATG
CTTTTTTATAATGCCAACTTTGTACAAAAAAGCAGGCTCCGCGGCCGCCCCCTTCACCTGCTTATTTGAA
AACATTTGAAACATAAAGATCATTCTAGATTAAAATATAAATTATATAAAACAGAATGGAATATAGGCCC
CTTTCTAAAACAGTGGAAGATCATCACTTATATAATATCCAAAAAAATAAAGTTAAGCAAATGATAGGAA
GCTAATTTACTCAAGAAGTTAATACTGAACACAAAAGTTTCAACAAGGGTGTATCACAGCTATGTTCAAT
ATTACATTTTTCTAAAGGATGAAACTACTCTCTGTGAAATAAAAAGCTTCAAATGTAAGTAATGAATGGT
CTGAATAATGAGATTCATCCCTGAAACTCAGTAGATTTCAAAATCAATGCACAGGGGCAAGGCTATTTAT
AAACTCTACTTCCCATCAACCTCAGCAAGATGTCAACTAACAATAACAAGTTAATGTTTTCCAGTAATCT
TCACTGTGCTATTTAATTGCCAGCACTCAGGCCAAGGTAAACTCCACAGTAACAAAAGAGCTAACATCAC
AATCAAAGAACAAGATTAATGAATGTTACATTTCTGCTTTGAAGTGAACACTGAAAAACATGCCCACAAC
ATTTTCTTTTTCAGCCTCTGGAGTTTGAGTTGTGCCAAATAATTAACATAGTAACTTGAAGGTAGATTTT
TATATTTATTCTATTTTTAATTAACCATAAGCTTCAGTCCTTGGGGAACCTTTTTAGATAAAGAATATCC
TCTTCATAGTACTATGAAGTATATAATTCCTTAAATTATCAAATATAATTCTTAAACTCTGACCACCACT
CCTAATGCAAAAATTTTTTAAAAGTAGCAATACAACTTGAAGTTCCAAATCTGAAATGTATAGCTTGATG
AGTTTTTACATATGTCTAATGACATATTATAACATTCTTTTGCAATGGTGGTTAAATGGTAGAATTTCTA
CACTGATTAGAATGTTAATAGTAGATACTGATTTTTCATAATATAAGAAAGAGCAATGCTCAGTTTTTGT
TGAGAGGGAAGGGTGGGCGCGCCGACCCAGCTTTCTTGTACAAAGTTGGCATTATAAGAAAGCATTGCTT
ATCAATTTGTTGCAACGAACAGGTCACTATCAGTCAAAATAAAATCATTATTTGCCATCCAGCTGATATC
CCCTATAGTGAGTCGTATTACATGGTCATAGCTGTTTCCTGGCAGCTCTGGCCCGTGTCTCAAAATCTCT
GATGTTACATTGCACAAGATAAAAATATATCATCATGAACAATAAAACTGTCTGCTTACATAAACAGTAA
TACAAGGGGTGTTATGAGCCATATTCAACGGGAAACGTCGAGGCCGCGATTAAATTCCAACATGGATGCT
GATTTATATGGGTATAAATGGGCTCGCGATAATGTCGGGCAATCAGGTGCGACAATCTATCGCTTGTATG
GGAAGCCCGATGCGCCAGAGTTGTTTCTGAAACATGGCAAAGGTAGCGTTGCCAATGATGTTACAGATGA
GATGGTCAGACTAAACTGGCTGACGGAATTTATGCCTCTTCCGACCATCAAGCATTTTATCCGTACTCCT
GATGATGCATGGTTACTCACCACTGCGATCCCCGGAAAAACAGCATTCCAGGTATTAGAAGAATATCCTG
ATTCAGGTGAAAATATTGTTGATGCGCTGGCAGTGTTCCTGCGCCGGTTGCATTCGATTCCTGTTTGTAA
TTGTCCTTTTAACAGCGATCGCGTATTTCGTCTCGCTCAGGCGCAATCACGAATGAATAACGGTTTGGTT
GATGCGAGTGATTTTGATGACGAGCGTAATGGCTGGCCTGTTGAACAAGTCTGGAAAGAAATGCATAAAC
TTTTGCCATTCTCACCGGATTCAGTCGTCACTCATGGTGATTTCTCACTTGATAACCTTATTTTTGACGA
GGGGAAATTAATAGGTTGTATTGATGTTGGACGAGTCGGAATCGCAGACCGATACCAGGATCTTGCCATC
CTATGGAACTGCCTCGGTGAGTTTTCTCCTTCATTACAGAAACGGCTTTTTCAAAAATATGGTATTGATA
ATCCTGATATGAATAAATTGCAGTTTCATTTGATGCTCGATGAGTTTTTCTAATCAGAATTGGTTAATTG
GTTGTAACACTGGCAGAGCATTACGCTGACTTGACGGGACGGCGCAAGCTCATGACCAAAATCCCTTAAC
GTGAGTTACGCGTCGTTCCACTGAGCGTCAGACCCCGTAGAAAAGATCAAAGGATCTTCTTGAGATCCTT
TTTTTCTGCGCGTAATCTGCTGCTTGCAAACAAAAAAACCACCGCTACCAGCGGTGGTTTGTTTGCCGGA
TCAAGAGCTACCAACTCTTTTTCCGAAGGTAACTGGCTTCAGCAGAGCGCAGATACCAAATACTGTCCTT
CTAGTGTAGCCGTAGTTAGGCCACCACTTCAAGAACTCTGTAGCACCGCCTACATACCTCGCTCTGCTAA
TCCTGTTACCAGTGGCTGCTGCCAGTGGCGATAAGTCGTGTCTTACCGGGTTGGACTCAAGACGATAGTT
ACCGGATAAGGCGCAGCGGTCGGGCTGAACGGGGGGTTCGTGCACACAGCCCAGCTTGGAGCGAACGACC
TACACCGAACTGAGATACCTACAGCGTGAGCATTGAGAAAGCGCCACGCTTCCCGAAGGGAGAAAGGCGG
ACAGGTATCCGGTAAGCGGCAGGGTCGGAACAGGAGAGCGCACGAGGGAGCTTCCAGGGGGAAACGCCTG
GTATCTTTATAGTCCTGTCGGGTTTCGCCACCTCTGACTTGAGCGTCGATTTTTGTGATGCTCGTCAGGG
GGGCGGAGCCTATGGAAAAACGCCAGCAACGCGGCCTTTTTACGGTTCCTGGCCTTTTGCTGGCCTTTTG
CTCACATGTT
