>Addgene plasmid #60272 | pENTR D-TOPO-C3_29 | addgene partial sequence | sequence record 146376 | M13-F20 5'-TGTAAAACGACGGCCAGT-3'
TTTATTTTGACTGATAGTGACCTGTTCGTTGCAACAAATTGATGAGCAATGCTTTTTTATAATGCCAACT
TTGTACAAAAAAGCAGGCTCCGCGGCCGCCCCCTTCACCTGCTTATTTGAAAACATTTGAAACATAAAGA
TCATTCTAGATTAAAATATAAATTATATAAAACAGAATGGAATATAGGCCCCTTTCTAAAACAGTGGAAG
ATCATCACTTATATAATATCCAAAAAAATAAAGTTAAGCAAATGATAGGAAGCTAATTTACTCAAGAAGT
TAATACTGAACACAAAAGTTTCAACAAGGGTGTATCACAGCTATGTTCAATATTACATTTTTCTAAAGGA
TGAAACTACTCTCTGTGAAATAAAAAGCTTCAAATGTAAGTAATGAATGGTCTGAATAATGAGATTCATC
CCTGAAACTCAGTAGATTTCAAAATCAATGCACAGGGGCAAGGCTATTTATAAACTCTACTTCCCATCAA
CCTCAGCAAGATGTCAACTAACAATAACAAGTTAATGTTTTCCAGTAATCTTCACTGTGCTATTTAATTG
CCAGCACTCAGGCCAAGGTAAACTCCACAGTAACAAAAGAGCTAACATCACAATCAAAGAACAAGATTAA
TGAATGTTACATTTCTGCTTTGAAGTGAACACTGAAAAACATGCCCACAACATTTTCTTTTTCAGCCTCT
GGAGTTTGAGTTGTGCCAAATAATTAACATAGTAACTTGAAGGTAGATTTTTATATTTATTCTATTTTTA
ATTAACCATAAGCTTCAGTCCTTGGGGAACCTTTT
