>Addgene plasmid #60272 | pENTR D-TOPO-C3_29 | addgene partial sequence | sequence record 146377 | M13-Rev 5'-CAGGAAACAGCTATGACC-3'
AATGATTTTATTTTGACTGATAGTGACCTGTTCGTTGCAACAAATTGATAAGCAATGCTTTCTTATAATG
CCAACTTTGTACAAGAAAGCTGGGTCGGCGCGCCCACCCTTCCCTCTCAACAAAAACTGAGCATTGCTCT
TTCTTATATTATGAAAAATCAGTATCTACTATTAACATTCTAATCAGTGTAGAAATTCTACCATTTAACC
ACCATTGCAAAAGAATGTTATAATATGTCATTAGACATATGTAAAAACTCATCAAGCTATACATTTCAGA
TTTGGAACTTCAAGTTGTATTGCTACTTTTAAAAAATTTTTGCATTAGGAGTGGTGGTCAGAGTTTAAGA
ATTATATTTGATAATTTAAGGAATTATATACTTCATAGTACTATGAAGAGGATATTCTTTATCTAAAAAG
GTTCCCCAAGGACTGAAGCTTATGGTTAATTAAAAATAGAATAAATATAAAAATCTACCTTCAAGTTACT
ATGTTAATTATTTGGCACAACTCAAACTCCAGAGGCTGAAAAAGAAAATGTTGTGGGCATGTTTTTCAGT
GTTCACTTCAAAGCAGAAATGTAACATTCATTAATCTTGTTCTTTGATTGTGATGTTAGCTCTTTTGTTA
CTGTGGAGTTTACCTTGGCCTGAGTGCTGGCAATTAAATAGCACAGTGAAGATTACTGGAAAACATTAAC
TTGTTATTGTTAGTTGACATCTTGCTGAGGTTGATGGGAAGTAGAGTTTATAAATAGCCTTGCCCCTGTG
CATTGATTTTGAAATCTACTGAGTTTCAGGGATGAATCTCATTATTCAGACCATTCATT
